Addgene plasmid #133353: human ETV6 gRNA-1
Purpose: human ETV6 gRNA-1 is a gRNA expression plasmid. Its 20-nt specific sequence targets the first ETV6 exon.
Depositing lab: Linzhao Cheng. Publication: Conditional gene knockout and reconstitution in human iPSCs with an inducible Cas9 system. Wu M, Liu S, Gao Y, Bai H, Machairaki V, Li G, Chen T, Cheng L. Stem Cell Res. 2018 May;29:6-14. doi: 10.1016/j.scr.2018.03.003. Epub 2018 Mar 10. PubMed 29554589.
Backbone
  Vector backbone: gRNA_Cloning Vector(Addgene#41824)
  Backbone manufacturer: George Church
  Backbone size w/o insert (bp): 3915
  Total vector size (bp): 3973
  Modifications to backbone: None
  Vector type: Mammalian Expression
  Selectable markers: Neomycin (select with G418)
Growth in bacteria
  Bacterial resistance: Kanamycin, 50 μg/mL
  Growth temperature: 37°C
  Growth strain: NEB Stable
  Copy number: High Copy
Gene/Insert
  Gene/Insert name: ETV6
  gRNA/shRNA sequence: GTCTCACAGCGAGAGAGATC
  Species: H. sapiens (human)
  Entrez Gene: ETV6 (a.k.a. TEL, TEL/ABL, THC5)
  Promoter: U6
  Cloning method: Gibson Cloning
  Sequencing primers: 5′ GAGGGCCTATTTCCCATGATT
Terms and licenses: Academic/Nonprofit Terms; Industry Terms: Not Available to Industry
How to cite: human ETV6 gRNA-1 was a gift from Linzhao Cheng (Addgene plasmid # 133353 ; http://n2t.net/addgene:133353 ; RRID:Addgene_133353)
