[The description below was written by a language model from this plasmid's Addgene catalogue record and pLannotate feature annotations shown in this document.]
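Description:
human ETV6 gRNA-1 is a small (about 4 kb) guide RNA expression plasmid built by Gibson assembly in the widely used gRNA_Cloning Vector backbone, with no other backbone modifications recorded. It is classed as a mammalian expression vector. In bacteria it replicates from a high-copy ColE1/pUC-type origin and is selected with kanamycin through the Tn5-derived NeoR/KanR aminoglycoside phosphotransferase gene. The catalogue also lists neomycin/G418 as a selectable marker, but the feature table shows no eukaryotic promoter upstream of that gene, so how well it would support selection in mammalian cells is not clear from the record. A BleoR (Sh ble) open reading frame is also annotated.

The functional payload is a compact Pol III cassette. A human U6 promoter drives a 20-nt spacer directed against the first exon of human ETV6 (also known as TEL). The spacer lies in the short gap between the promoter and the Streptococcus pyogenes Cas9 gRNA scaffold, so the transcript is a complete single guide RNA. The plasmid encodes no Cas9, so the nuclease has to be supplied separately. The associated work used an inducible Cas9 system in human iPSCs for conditional gene knockout and reconstitution, and this guide would direct cleavage at ETV6 to disrupt the gene.

The remaining annotations are remnants of the parental cloning vector and are not part of the guide expression unit. They include attB1 and attB2 fragments flanking the cassette, T7 and SP6 promoters, the lac promoter, operator and CAP site, and partial lacZα, ccdB, lacI, tnpA and bom sequences.
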