Features (pLannotate 1.2.2; 18 found; start..end, strand, type, name):
      1..241     +  promoter       U6 promoter: RNA polymerase III promoter for human U6 snRNA
    270..345     +  misc_RNA       gRNA scaffold: guide RNA scaffold for the Streptococcus pyogenes CRISPR/Cas9 system
    357..378     -  protein_bind   attB2 (fragment): mutant version of attB; recombination site for the Gateway® BP reaction BP Clonase™
    466..484     -  promoter       SP6 promoter: promoter for bacteriophage SP6 RNA polymerase
    526..542     -  protein_bind   lac operator: The lac repressor binds to the lac operator to inhibit transcription in E. coli. This inhibition can be relieved by adding lactose or isopropyl-β-D-thiogalactopyranoside (IPTG). lac repressor encoded by lacI
    550..580     -  promoter       lac promoter: promoter for the E. coli lac operon
    595..616     -  protein_bind   CAP binding site: CAP binding activates transcription in the presence of cAMP. E. coli catabolite activator protein
    629..721     -  CDS            lacI (fragment): lac repressor; lacI; The lac repressor binds to the lac operator to inhibit transcription in E. coli. This inhibition can be relieved by adding lactose or isopropyl-β-D-thiogalactopyranoside (IPTG).
    904..1492    -  rep_origin     ori: high-copy-number ColE1/pMB1/pBR322/pUC origin of replication
   1630..2004    -  CDS            BleoR: antibiotic-binding protein; Sh ble from Streptoalloteichus hindustanus; confers resistance to bleomycin, phleomycin, and Zeocin™
   2024..2112    -  promoter       AmpR promoter (fragment): bla
   2139..2189    +  misc_feature   bom (fragment): basis of mobility region from pBR322
   2210..3004    -  CDS            NeoR/KanR: aminoglycoside phosphotransferase from Tn5; aph(3')-II (or nptII); confers resistance to neomycin, kanamycin, and G418 (Geneticin®)
   3036..3305    -  CDS            tnpA (fragment): TN5P_ECOLX - Also known as tnp. Experimental evidence at protein level: Swiss-Prot protein existence level 1. Mediates transposition of transposon Tn5 by a 'cut and paste' mechanism. First, the monomeric transposase binds the 19 bp inverted DNA repeats flanking the transposon. Then, dimerization of the DNA- bound transposase creates a synaptic DNA complex. After nicking of the first DNA strand, excision of the transposon proceeds through a series of intermediates. The transposase then mediates the insertion of the transposon at a new site by strand transfer. The activity of the wild- type tran
   3353..3656    -  CDS            ccdB (fragment): CcdB, a bacterial toxin that poisons DNA gyrase; ccdB; Plasmids containing the ccdB gene cannot be propagated in standard E. coli strains.
   3666..3813    -  CDS            lacZα (fragment): LacZα fragment of β-galactosidase; lacZ fragment
   3816..3834    +  promoter       T7 promoter: promoter for bacteriophage T7 RNA polymerase
   3903..3922    +  protein_bind   attB1 (fragment): mutant version of attB; recombination site for the Gateway® BP reaction BP Clonase™
>Addgene plasmid #133353 | human ETV6 gRNA-1 | addgene full sequence | sequence record 261520 | Addgene NGS Result
GAGGGCCTATTTCCCATGATTCCTTCATATTTGCATATACGATACAAGGCTGTTAGAGAGATAATTAGAA
TTAATTTGACTGTAAACACAAAGATATTAGTACAAAATACGTGACGTAGAAAGTAATAATTTCTTGGGTA
GTTTGCAGTTTTAAAATTATGTTTTAAAATGGACTATCATATGCTTACCGTAACTTGAAAGTATTTCGAT
TTCTTGGCTTTATATATCTTGTGGAAAGGACGAAACACCGTCTCACAGCGAGAGAGATCGTTTTAGAGCT
AGAAATAGCAAGTTAAAATAAGGCTAGTCCGTTATCAACTTGAAAAAGTGGCACCGAGTCGGTGCTTTTT
TTCTAGACCCAGCTTTCTTGTACAAAGTTGGCATTAAAGGGCGAATTCCAGCACACTGGCGGCCGTTACT
AGTGGATCCGAGCTCGGTACCAAGCTTGATGCATAGCTTGAGTATTCTATAGTGTCACCTAAATAGCTTG
GCGTAATCATGGTCATAGCTGTTTCCTGTGTGAAATTGTTATCCGCTCACAATTCCACACAACATACGAG
CCGGAAGCATAAAGTGTAAAGCCTGGGGTGCCTAATGAGTGAGCTAACTCACATTAATTGCGTTGCGCTC
ACTGCCCGCTTTCCAGTCGGGAAACCTGTCGTGCCAGCTGCATTAATGAATCGGCCAACGCGCGGGGAGA
GGCGGTTTGCGTATTGGGCGCTCTTCCGCTTCCTCGCTCACTGACTCGCTGCGCTCGGTCGTTCGGCTGC
GGCGAGCGGTATCAGCTCACTCAAAGGCGGTAATACGGTTATCCACAGAATCAGGGGATAACGCAGGAAA
GAACATGTGAGCAAAAGGCCAGCAAAAGGCCAGGAACCGTAAAAAGGCCGCGTTGCTGGCGTTTTTCCAT
AGGCTCCGCCCCCCTGACGAGCATCACAAAAATCGACGCTCAAGTCAGAGGTGGCGAAACCCGACAGGAC
TATAAAGATACCAGGCGTTTCCCCCTGGAAGCTCCCTCGTGCGCTCTCCTGTTCCGACCCTGCCGCTTAC
CGGATACCTGTCCGCCTTTCTCCCTTCGGGAAGCGTGGCGCTTTCTCATAGCTCACGCTGTAGGTATCTC
AGTTCGGTGTAGGTCGTTCGCTCCAAGCTGGGCTGTGTGCACGAACCCCCCGTTCAGCCCGACCGCTGCG
CCTTATCCGGTAACTATCGTCTTGAGTCCAACCCGGTAAGACACGACTTATCGCCACTGGCAGCAGCCAC
TGGTAACAGGATTAGCAGAGCGAGGTATGTAGGCGGTGCTACAGAGTTCTTGAAGTGGTGGCCTAACTAC
GGCTACACTAGAAGAACAGTATTTGGTATCTGCGCTCTGCTGAAGCCAGTTACCTTCGGAAAAAGAGTTG
GTAGCTCTTGATCCGGCAAACAAACCACCGCTGGTAGCGGTGGTTTTTTTGTTTGCAAGCAGCAGATTAC
GCGCAGAAAAAAAGGATCTCAAGAAGATCCTTTGATCTTTTCTACGGGGTCTGACGCTCAGTGGAACGAA
AACTCACGTTAAGGGATTTTGGTCATGAGATTATCAAAAAGGATCTTCACCTAGATCCTTTTAAATTAAA
AATGAAGTTTTAGCACGTGTCAGTCCTGCTCCTCGGCCACGAAGTGCACGCAGTTGCCGGCCGGGTCGCG
CAGGGCGAACTCCCGCCCCCACGGCTGCTCGCCGATCTCGGTCATGGCCGGCCCGGAGGCGTCCCGGAAG
TTCGTGGACACGACCTCCGACCACTCGGCGTACAGCTCGTCCAGGCCGCGCACCCACACCCAGGCCAGGG
TGTTGTCCGGCACCACCTGGTCCTGGACCGCGCTGATGAACAGGGTCACGTCGTCCCGGACCACACCGGC
GAAGTCGTCCTCCACGAAGTCCCGGGAGAACCCGAGCCGGTCGGTCCAGAACTCGACCGCTCCGGCGACG
TCGCGCGCGGTGAGCACCGGAACGGCACTGGTCAACTTGGCCATGGTGGCCCTCCTCACGTGCTATTATT
GAAGCATTTATCAGGGTTATTGTCTCATGAGCGGATACATATTTGAATGTATTTAGAAAAATAAACAAAT
AGGGGTTCCGCGCACATTTCCCCGAAAAGTGCCACCTGATGCGGTGTGAAATACCGCACAGATGCGTAAG
GAGAAAATACCGCATCAGGAAATTGTAAGCGTTAATAATTCAGAAGAACTCGTCAAGAAGGCGATAGAAG
GCGATGCGCTGCGAATCGGGAGCGGCGATACCGTAAAGCACGAGGAAGCGGTCAGCCCATTCGCCGCCAA
GCTCTTCAGCAATATCACGGGTAGCCAACGCTATGTCCTGATAGCGGTCCGCCACACCCAGCCGGCCACA
GTCGATGAATCCAGAAAAGCGGCCATTTTCCACCATGATATTCGGCAAGCAGGCATCGCCATGGGTCACG
ACGAGATCCTCGCCGTCGGGCATGCTCGCCTTGAGCCTGGCGAACAGTTCGGCTGGCGCGAGCCCCTGAT
GCTCTTCGTCCAGATCATCCTGATCGACAAGACCGGCTTCCATCCGAGTACGTGCTCGCTCGATGCGATG
TTTCGCTTGGTGGTCGAATGGGCAGGTAGCCGGATCAAGCGTATGCAGCCGCCGCATTGCATCAGCCATG
ATGGATACTTTCTCGGCAGGAGCAAGGTGAGATGACAGGAGATCCTGCCCCGGCACTTCGCCCAATAGCA
GCCAGTCCCTTCCCGCTTCAGTGACAACGTCGAGCACAGCTGCGCAAGGAACGCCCGTCGTGGCCAGCCA
CGATAGCCGCGCTGCCTCGTCTTGCAGTTCATTCAGGGCACCGGACAGGTCGGTCTTGACAAAAAGAACC
GGGCGCCCCTGCGCTGACAGCCGGAACACGGCGGCATCAGAGCAGCCGATTGTCTGTTGTGCCCAGTCAT
AGCCGAATAGCCTCTCCACCCAAGCGGCCGGAGAACCTGCGTGCAATCCATCTTGTTCAATCATGCGAAA
CGATCCTCATCCTGTCTCTTGATCAGAGCTTGATCCCCTGCGCCATCAGATCCTTGGCGGCAAGAAAGCC
ATCCAGTTTACTTTGCAGGGCTTCCCAACCTTACCAGAGGGCGCCCCAGCTGGCAATTCCGGTTCGCTTG
CTGTCCATAAAACCGCCCAGTCTAGCTATCGCCATGTAAGCCCACTGCAAGCTACCTGCTTTCTCTTTGC
GCTTGCGTTTTCCCTTGTCCAGATAGCCCAGTAGCTGACATTCATCCGGGGTCAGCACCGTTTCTGCGGA
CTGGCTTTCTACGTGAAAAGGATCTAGGTGAAGATCCTTTTTGATAATCTCATGCCTGACATTTATATTC
CCCAGAACATCAGGTTAATGGCGTTTTTGATGTCATTTTCGCGGTGGCTGAGATCAGCCACTTCTTCCCC
GATAACGGAGACCGGCACACTGGCCATATCGGTGGTCATCATGCGCCAGCTTTCATCCCCGATATGCACC
ACCGGGTAAAGTTCACGGGAGACTTTATCTGACAGCAGACGTGCACTGGCCAGGGGGATCACCATCCGTC
GCCCCGGCGTGTCAATAATATCACTCTGTACATCCACAAACAGACGATAACGGCTCTCTCTTTTATAGGT
GTAAACCTTAAACTGCCGTACGTATAGGCTGCGCAACTGTTGGGAAGGGCGATCGGTGCGGGCCTCTTCG
CTATTACGCCAGCTGGCGAAAGGGGGATGTGCTGCAAGGCGATTAAGTTGGGTAACGCCAGGGTTTTCCC
AGTCACGACGTTGTAAAACGACGGCCAGTGAATTGTAATACGACTCACTATAGGGCGAATTGGGCCCTCT
AGATGCATGCTCGAGCGGCCGCCAGTGTGATGGATATCTGCAGAATTCGCCCTTTGTACAAAAAAGCAGG
CTTTAAAGGAACCAATTCAGTCGACTGGATCCGGTACCAAGGTCGGGCAGGAA
